>Addgene plasmid #157753 | pEGFP N1 AURKA deltaNter | addgene full sequence | sequence record 309889 | Addgene NGS Result
GCCCATCCCGCCCCTAACTCCGCCCAGTTCCGCCCATTCTCCGCCCCATGGCTGACTAATTTTTTTTATT
TATGCAGAGGCCGAGGCCGCCTCGGCCTCTGAGCTATTCCAGAAGTAGTGAGGAGGCTTTTTTGGAGGCC
TAGGCTTTTGCAAAGATCGATCAAGAGACAGGATGAGGATCGTTTCGCATGATTGAACAAGATGGATTGC
ACGCAGGTTCTCCGGCCGCTTGGGTGGAGAGGCTATTCGGCTATGACTGGGCACAACAGACAATCGGCTG
CTCTGATGCCGCCGTGTTCCGGCTGTCAGCGCAGGGGCGCCCGGTTCTTTTTGTCAAGACCGACCTGTCC
GGTGCCCTGAATGAACTGCAAGACGAGGCAGCGCGGCTATCGTGGCTGGCCACGACGGGCGTTCCTTGCG
CAGCTGTGCTCGACGTTGTCACTGAAGCGGGAAGGGACTGGCTGCTATTGGGCGAAGTGCCGGGGCAGGA
TCTCCTGTCATCTCACCTTGCTCCTGCCGAGAAAGTATCCATCATGGCTGATGCAATGCGGCGGCTGCAT
ACGCTTGATCCGGCTACCTGCCCATTCGACCACCAAGCGAAACATCGCATCGAGCGAGCACGTACTCGGA
TGGAAGCCGGTCTTGTCGATCAGGATGATCTGGACGAAGAGCATCAGGGGCTCGCGCCAGCCGAACTGTT
CGCCAGGCTCAAGGCGAGCATGCCCGACGGCGAGGATCTCGTCGTGACCCATGGCGATGCCTGCTTGCCG
AATATCATGGTGGAAAATGGCCGCTTTTCTGGATTCATCGACTGTGGCCGGCTGGGTGTGGCGGACCGCT
ATCAGGACATAGCGTTGGCTACCCGTGATATTGCTGAAGAGCTTGGCGGCGAATGGGCTGACCGCTTCCT
CGTGCTTTACGGTATCGCCGCTCCCGATTCGCAGCGCATCGCCTTCTATCGCCTTCTTGACGAGTTCTTC
TGAGCGGGACTCTGGGGTTCGAAATGACCGACCAAGCGACGCCCAACCTGCCATCACGAGATTTCGATTC
CACCGCCGCCTTCTATGAAAGGTTGGGCTTCGGAATCGTTTTCCGGGACGCCGGCTGGATGATCCTCCAG
CGCGGGGATCTCATGCTGGAGTTCTTCGCCCACCCTAGGGGGAGGCTAACTGAAACACGGAAGGAGACAA
TACCGGAAGGAACCCGCGCTATGACGGCAATAAAAAGACAGAATAAAACGCACGGTGTTGGGTCGTTTGT
TCATAAACGCGGGGTTCGGTCCCAGGGCTGGCACTCTGTCGATACCCCACCGAGACCCCATTGGGGCCAA
TACGCCCGCGTTTCTTCCTTTTCCCCACCCCACCCCCCAAGTTCGGGTGAAGGCCCAGGGCTCGCAGCCA
ACGTCGGGGCGGCAGGCCCTGCCATAGCCTCAGGTTACTCATATATACTTTAGATTGATTTAAAACTTCA
TTTTTAATTTAAAAGGATCTAGGTGAAGATCCTTTTTGATAATCTCATGACCAAAATCCCTTAACGTGAG
TTTTCGTTCCACTGAGCGTCAGACCCCGTAGAAAAGATCAAAGGATCTTCTTGAGATCCTTTTTTTCTGC
GCGTAATCTGCTGCTTGCAAACAAAAAAACCACCGCTACCAGCGGTGGTTTGTTTGCCGGATCAAGAGCT
ACCAACTCTTTTTCCGAAGGTAACTGGCTTCAGCAGAGCGCAGATACCAAATACTGTTCTTCTAGTGTAG
CCGTAGTTAGGCCACCACTTCAAGAACTCTGTAGCACCGCCTACATACCTCGCTCTGCTAATCCTGTTAC
CAGTGGCTGCTGCCAGTGGCGATAAGTCGTGTCTTACCGGGTTGGACTCAAGACGATAGTTACCGGATAA
GGCGCAGCGGTCGGGCTGAACGGGGGGTTCGTGCACACAGCCCAGCTTGGAGCGAACGACCTACACCGAA
CTGAGATACCTACAGCGTGAGCTATGAGAAAGCGCCACGCTTCCCGAAGGGAGAAAGGCGGACAGGTATC
CGGTAAGCGGCAGGGTCGGAACAGGAGAGCGCACGAGGGAGCTTCCAGGGGGAAACGCCTGGTATCTTTA
TAGTCCTGTCGGGTTTCGCCACCTCTGACTTGAGCGTCGATTTTTGTGATGCTCGTCAGGGGGGCGGAGC
CTATGGAAAAACGCCAGCAACGCGGCCTTTTTACGGTTCCTGGCCTTTTGCTGGCCTTTTGCTCACATGT
TCTTTCCTGCGTTATCCCCTGATTCTGTGGATAACCGTATTACCGCCATGCATTAGTTATTAATAGTAAT
CAATTACGGGGTCATTAGTTCATAGCCCATATATGGAGTTCCGCGTTACATAACTTACGGTAAATGGCCC
GCCTGGCTGACCGCCCAACGACCCCCGCCCATTGACGTCAATAATGACGTATGTTCCCATAGTAACGCCA
ATAGGGACTTTCCATTGACGTCAATGGGTGGAGTATTTACGGTAAACTGCCCACTTGGCAGTACATCAAG
TGTATCATATGCCAAGTACGCCCCCTATTGACGTCAATGACGGTAAATGGCCCGCCTGGCATTATGCCCA
GTACATGACCTTATGGGACTTTCCTACTTGGCAGTACATCTACGTATTAGTCATCGCTATTACCATGGTG
ATGCGGTTTTGGCAGTACATCAATGGGCGTGGATAGCGGTTTGACTCACGGGGATTTCCAAGTCTCCACC
CCATTGACGTCAATGGGAGTTTGTTTTGGCACCAAAATCAACGGGACTTTCCAAAATGTCGTAACAACTC
CGCCCCATTGACGCAAATGGGCGGTAGGCGTGTACGGTGGGAGGTCTATATAAGCAGAGCTGGTTTAGTG
AACCGTCAGATCCGCTAGCGCTACCGGACTCAGATCTCGAGATGTCAAATTCTTCCCAGCGCGTTCCTTT
GCAAGCACAAAAGCTTGTCTCCAGTCACAAGCCGGTTCAGAATCAGAAGCAGAAGCAATTGCAGGCAACC
AGTGTACCTCATCCTGTCTCCAGGCCACTGAATAACACCCAAAAGAGCAAGCAGCCCCTGCCATCGGCAC
CTGAAAATAATCCTGAGGAGGAACTGGCATCAAAACAGAAAAATGAAGAATCAAAAAAGAGGCAGTGGGC
TTTGGAAGACTTTGAAATTGGTCGCCCTCTGGGTAAAGGAAAGTTTGGTAATGTTTATTTGGCAAGAGAA
AAGCAAAGCAAGTTTATTCTGGCTCTTAAAGTGTTATTTAAAGCTCAGCTGGAGAAAGCCGGAGTGGAGC
ATCAGCTCAGAAGAGAAGTAGAAATACAGTCCCACCTTCGGCATCCTAATATTCTTAGACTGTATGGTTA
TTTCCATGATGCTACCAGAGTCTACCTAATTCTGGAATATGCACCACTTGGAACAGTTTATAGAGAACTT
CAGAAACTTTCAAAGTTTGATGAGCAGAGAACTGCTACTTATATAACAGAATTGGCAAATGCACTATCAT
ATTGCCATTCGAAGAGAGTTATTCATAGAGACATTAAGCCAGAGAACTTACTTCTTGGATCAGCTGGAGA
GCTTAAAATTGCAGATTTTGGGTGGTCAGTACATGCTCCATCTTCCAGGAGGACCACTCTCTGTGGCACC
CTGGACTACCTGCCCCCTGAAATGATTGAAGGTCGGATGCATGATGAGAAGGTGGATCTCTGGAGCCTTG
GAGTTCTTTGCTATGAATTTTTAGTTGGGAAGCCTCCTTTTGAGGCAAACACATACCAAGAGACCTACAA
AAGAATATCACGGGTTGAATTCACATTCCCTGACTTTGTAACAGAGGGAGCCAGGGACCTCATTTCAAGA
CTGTTGAAGCATAATCCCAGCCAGAGGCCAATGCTCAGAGAAGTACTTGAACACCCCTGGATCACAGCAA
ATTCATCAAAACCATCAAATTGCCAAAACAAAGAATCAGCTAGCAAACAGTCTGGGGATCCACCGGTCGC
CACCATGGTGAGCAAGGGCGAGGAGCTGTTCACCGGGGTGGTGCCCATCCTGGTCGAGCTGGACGGCGAC
GTAAACGGCCACAAGTTCAGCGTGTCCGGCGAGGGCGAGGGCGATGCCACCTACGGCAAGCTGACCCTGA
AGTTCATCTGCACCACCGGCAAGCTGCCCGTGCCCTGGCCCACCCTCGTGACCACCCTGACCTACGGCGT
GCAGTGCTTCAGCCGCTACCCCGACCACATGAAGCAGCACGACTTCTTCAAGTCCGCCATGCCCGAAGGC
TACGTCCAGGAGCGCACCATCTTCTTCAAGGACGACGGCAACTACAAGACCCGCGCCGAGGTGAAGTTCG
AGGGCGACACCCTGGTGAACCGCATCGAGCTGAAGGGCATCGACTTCAAGGAGGACGGCAACATCCTGGG
GCACAAGCTGGAGTACAACTACAACAGCCACAACGTCTATATCATGGCCGACAAGCAGAAGAACGGCATC
AAGGTGAACTTCAAGATCCGCCACAACATCGAGGACGGCAGCGTGCAGCTCGCCGACCACTACCAGCAGA
ACACCCCCATCGGCGACGGCCCCGTGCTGCTGCCCGACAACCACTACCTGAGCACCCAGTCCGCCCTGAG
CAAAGACCCCAACGAGAAGCGCGATCACATGGTCCTGCTGGAGTTCGTGACCGCCGCCGGGATCACTCTC
GGCATGGACGAGCTGTACAAGTAAAGCGGCCGCGACTCTAGATCATAATCAGCCATACCACATTTGTAGA
GGTTTTACTTGCTTTAAAAAACCTCCCACACCTCCCCCTGAACCTGAAACATAAAATGAATGCAATTGTT
GTTGTTAACTTGTTTATTGCAGCTTATAATGGTTACAAATAAAGCAATAGCATCACAAATTTCACAAATA
AAGCATTTTTTTCACTGCATTCTAGTTGTGGTTTGTCCAAACTCATCAATGTATCTTAAGGCGTAAATTG
TAAGCGTTAATATTTTGTTAAAATTCGCGTTAAATTTTTGTTAAATCAGCTCATTTTTTAACCAATAGGC
CGAAATCGGCAAAATCCCTTATAAATCAAAAGAATAGACCGAGATAGGGT
[37 nt withheld, positions 5091-5127]
AAAGAACGTGGACTCCAACGTCAAAGG
[49 nt withheld, positions 5155-5203]
T
[91 nt withheld, positions 5205-5295]
G
[124 nt withheld, positions 5297-5420]
CAGGTGGCACTTTTCGGGGAAATGTGCGCGGAACCCCTATTTGTTTATTTTTCTAAATACATTCAAATAT
GTATCCGCTCATGAGACAATAACCCTGATAAATGCTTCAATAATATTGAAAAAGGAAGAGTCCTGAGGCG
GAAAGAACCAGCTGTGGAATGTGTGTCAGTTAGGGTGTGGAAAGTCCCCAGGCTCCCCAGCAGGCAGAAG
TATGCAAAGCATGCATCTCAATTAGTCAGCAACCAGGTGTGGAAAGTCCCCAGGCTCCCCAGCAGGCAGA
AGTATGCAAAGCATGCATCTCAATTAGTCAGCAACCATAGTCCCGCCCCTAACTCC
Features (pLannotate 1.2.2; 15 found; start..end, strand, type, name):
    189..983     +  CDS            NeoR/KanR: aminoglycoside phosphotransferase from Tn5; aph(3')-II (or nptII); confers resistance to neomycin, kanamycin, and G418 (Geneticin®)
   1004..1156    +  CDS            ble (fragment): BLE_KLEPN - Experimental evidence at protein level: Swiss-Prot protein existence level 1. Binding protein with a strong affinity to the bleomycin family of antibiotics. Binds to CL990; an antimitotic-antibiotic compound. From Klebsiella pneumoniae.
   1215..1262    +  polyA_signal   HSV TK poly(A) signal: herpes simplex virus thymidine kinase polyadenylation signal (Cole and Stacy, 1985)
   1353..1369    -  polyA_signal   bGH poly(A) signal (fragment): bovine growth hormone polyadenylation signal
   1591..2179    +  rep_origin     ori: high-copy-number ColE1/pMB1/pBR322/pUC origin of replication
   2354..2657    +  enhancer       CMV enhancer: human cytomegalovirus immediate early enhancer
   2658..2861    +  promoter       CMV promoter: human cytomegalovirus (CMV) immediate early promoter
   2884..2911    +  misc_feature   MCS (fragment): multiple cloning site
   2915..3973    +  CDS            AURKA (fragment): AURKA_HUMAN - Also known as AIK, AIRK1, ARK1, AURA, AYK1, BTAK, IAK1, STK15, STK6. Experimental evidence at protein level: Swiss-Prot protein existence level 1. Mitotic serine/threonine kinase that contributes to the regulation of cell cycle progression (PubMed:26246606, PubMed:12390251, PubMed:18615013, PubMed:11039908, PubMed:17125279, PubMed:17360485). Associates with the centrosome and the spindle microtubules during mitosis and plays a critical role in various mitotic events including the establishment of mitotic spindle, centrosome duplication, centrosome separation as well as maturation
   3995..4714    +  CDS            EGFP: the original enhanced GFP (Yang et al., 1996) mammalian codon-optimized
   4731..4814    +  CDS            large T antigen (fragment): large T antigen from SV40 (simian virus 40)
   4837..4958    +  polyA_signal   SV40 poly(A) signal: SV40 polyadenylation signal
   4992..5420    -  rep_origin     f1 ori (sequence partly withheld): f1 bacteriophage origin of replication; arrow indicates direction of (+) strand synthesis
   5447..5551    +  promoter       AmpR promoter: bla
   5553..154     +  promoter       SV40 promoter (across the origin): SV40 enhancer and early promoter
