[The description below was written by a language model from this plasmid's Addgene catalogue record and pLannotate feature annotations shown in this document.]
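Description:
pEGFP N1 AURKA deltaNter is a mammalian expression plasmid built on the Clontech pEGFP-N1 backbone, designed to produce human Aurora kinase A (AURKA) lacking its N-terminal region as a fusion to EGFP. The truncated AURKA coding sequence, recorded as an insert of roughly 1.07 kb and annotated as a partial match to the human protein, was cloned between the XhoI and BamHI sites of the multiple cloning site, both of which remain intact. It sits downstream of the human cytomegalovirus immediate early enhancer and promoter and directly upstream of EGFP, so the fluorescent protein is attached to the C-terminus of the kinase. Transcripts are terminated by the SV40 polyadenylation signal. The record does not state exactly which residues have been removed.

The plasmid is propagated in E. coli at high copy from a ColE1/pUC-type origin and also carries an f1 phage origin, which can support single-stranded DNA production. A single Tn5 aminoglycoside phosphotransferase gene (NeoR/KanR) serves both hosts. A bacterial bla-type promoter drives it for kanamycin selection in bacteria, and the SV40 enhancer/early promoter, paired with the HSV TK polyadenylation signal, drives it for G418 selection of stably transfected mammalian cells. The short ble, bGH poly(A) and large T antigen fragments in the annotation are partial matches within backbone sequence rather than functional elements.

The construct allows live or fixed-cell fluorescence imaging of AURKA without its N-terminus. The associated publication reports that AURKA localises to mitochondria and regulates organelle dynamics and energy production, so this deletion variant is probably used to compare its localisation and function with the full-length kinase, although the record does not describe that use.
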