Addgene plasmid #157753: pEGFP N1 AURKA deltaNter
Purpose: Expression of AURKA without Nter, fused to GFP in mammalian cells
Depositing lab: Marc Tramier. Depositing organization: CNRS UMR 6290, Institut de Génétique et Développement de Rennes (IGDR). Publication: Aurora kinase A localises to mitochondria to control organelle dynamics and energy production. Bertolin G, Bulteau AL, Alves-Guerra MC, Burel A, Lavault MT, Gavard O, Le Bras S, Gagne JP, Poirier GG, Le Borgne R, Prigent C, Tramier M. eLife. 2018 Aug 2;7. pii: 38111. doi: 10.7554/eLife.38111. PubMed 30070631.
Backbone
  Vector backbone: pEGFP-N1
  Backbone manufacturer: Clontech
  Backbone size w/o insert (bp): 4733
  Vector type: Mammalian Expression
  Selectable markers: Neomycin (select with G418)
Growth in bacteria
  Bacterial resistance: Kanamycin, 50 μg/mL
  Growth temperature: 37°C
  Growth strain: DH5alpha
  Copy number: High Copy
Gene/Insert
  Gene/Insert name: AURKA
  Species: H. sapiens (human)
  Insert size (bp): 1073
  Entrez Gene: AURKA (a.k.a. AIK, ARK1, AURA, BTAK, PPP1R47, STK15, STK6, STK7)
  Promoter: CMV
  Tag / fusion protein: GFP (C terminal on backbone)
  Cloning method: Restriction Enzyme; 5′ cloning site XhoI (not destroyed); 3′ cloning site BamHI (not destroyed)
  Sequencing primers: 5′ CMV-F; 3′ CCGTCCAGCTCGACCAG
Terms and licenses: Academic/Nonprofit Terms; Industry Terms: Not Available to Industry
How to cite: pEGFP N1 AURKA deltaNter was a gift from Marc Tramier (Addgene plasmid # 157753 ; http://n2t.net/addgene:157753 ; RRID:Addgene_157753)
